Addgene plasmid #195305: pGMC00021 (aka pRC0432)
Purpose: (Empty Backbone) Lentiviral expression vector derived from LEGO-G2 with puromycin selection
Depositing lab: Raj Chari. Depositing organization: Frederick National Laboratory.
Backbone
  Vector backbone: Lego-G2
  Modifications to backbone: Replaced GFP with multiple cloning site; added puromycin resistance cassette
  Vector type: Mammalian Expression, Lentiviral, Synthetic Biology
  Selectable markers: Puromycin
Growth in bacteria
  Bacterial resistance: Ampicillin, 100 μg/mL
  Growth temperature: 37°C
  Growth strain: NEB Stable
  Copy number: High Copy
Terms and licenses: Academic/Nonprofit Terms; Industry Terms: Not Available to Industry
How to cite: pGMC00021 (aka pRC0432) was a gift from Raj Chari (Addgene plasmid # 195305 ; http://n2t.net/addgene:195305 ; RRID:Addgene_195305)
