[The description below was written by a language model from this plasmid's Addgene catalogue record and pLannotate feature annotations shown in this document.]
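Description:
pGMC00021 (also called pRC0432) is an empty lentiviral expression backbone derived from LeGO-G2, in which the original GFP reporter has been replaced by a multiple cloning site and a puromycin resistance cassette has been added. It is propagated in bacteria as a high-copy plasmid through a ColE1/pUC-type origin, with ampicillin selection from a β-lactamase gene under its own promoter. The recorded growth strain is a recombination-deficient host of the kind generally used to stabilise LTR-containing plasmids.

The viral portion has a third-generation-style layout. A CMV enhancer/promoter drives genomic RNA from a truncated HIV-1 5' LTR, followed by the Ψ packaging signal with a gag fragment, the Rev response element for Rev-dependent nuclear export, and the cPPT/CTS that aids nuclear import of the reverse-transcribed genome. Downstream sit two expression units. An EF-1α core promoter drives puromycin N-acetyltransferase and is annotated with a bGH polyadenylation signal. An SFFV LTR promoter is positioned to drive whatever coding sequence is cloned in. Two loxP sites in the same orientation flank the region from the EF-1α–PuroR cassette through the SFFV promoter, so Cre recombinase should be able to excise the selection marker and promoter after integration. Short polylinker fragments lie after the second loxP site, ahead of a WPRE that boosts transcript stability and expression, then a nef fragment and the 3' truncated LTR.

No insert is present. The vector is intended for cloning a gene of interest, packaging with helper plasmids supplied in trans, and generating stably transduced mammalian cells under puromycin selection.
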