Features (pLannotate 1.2.2; 24 found; start..end, strand, type, name):
     31..83      -  misc_feature   bom (fragment): basis of mobility region from pBR322
    238..617     +  enhancer       CMV enhancer: human cytomegalovirus immediate early enhancer
    618..817     +  promoter       CMV promoter: human cytomegalovirus (CMV) immediate early promoter
    835..1015    +  LTR            5' LTR (truncated): truncated 5' long terminal repeat (LTR) from HIV-1
   1062..1187    +  misc_feature   HIV-1 Ψ: packaging signal of human immunodeficiency virus type 1
   1171..1509    +  CDS            HIV-1 gag (fragment): gag protein from human immunodeficiency virus 1; gag
   1684..1917    +  misc_feature   RRE: The Rev response element (RRE) of HIV-1 allows for Rev-dependent mRNA export from the nucleus to the cytoplasm.
   2294..2394    +  CDS            Rev (fragment): human immunodeficiency virus 1 (HIV-1) Rev protein; rev; enhances nuclear export of unspliced and incompletely spliced viral mRNAs
   2444..2561    +  misc_feature   cPPT/CTS: central polypurine tract and central termination sequence of HIV-1
   2619..2643    -  misc_feature   MCS (fragment): pBluescript multiple cloning site
   2678..2711    +  protein_bind   loxP: Cre-mediated recombination occurs in the 8-bp core sequence (GCATACAT). Cre recombinase
   2752..2963    +  promoter       EF-1α core promoter: core promoter for human elongation factor EF-1α
   2979..3576    +  CDS            PuroR (fragment): puromycin N-acetyltransferase; pac from Streptomyces; confers resistance to puromycin
   3603..3714    +  polyA_signal   bGH poly(A) signal: bovine growth hormone polyadenylation signal
   3859..4265    +  promoter       SFFV promoter: spleen focus-forming virus long terminal repeat (LTR) promoter
   4318..4351    +  protein_bind   loxP: Cre-mediated recombination occurs in the 8-bp core sequence (GCATACAT). Cre recombinase
   4384..4407    +  misc_feature   MCS (fragment): pBluescript multiple cloning site
   4407..4995    +  misc_feature   WPRE: woodchuck hepatitis virus posttranscriptional regulatory element
   4996..5015    +  misc_feature   MCS (fragment): pBluescript multiple cloning site
   5017..5517    +  CDS            nef (fragment): NEF_HV1LA - Experimental evidence at protein level: Swiss-Prot protein existence level 1. Extracellular Nef protein targets CD4(+) T-lymphocytes for apoptosis by interacting with CXCR4 surface receptors. From Human immunodeficiency virus type 1 group M subtype B (isolate Lai) (HIV-1).
   5524..5704    +  LTR            5' LTR (truncated): truncated 5' long terminal repeat (LTR) from HIV-1
   5766..6354    -  rep_origin     ori: high-copy-number ColE1/pMB1/pBR322/pUC origin of replication
   6525..7385    -  CDS            AmpR: β-lactamase; bla; confers resistance to ampicillin, carbenicillin, and related antibiotics
   7386..7490    -  promoter       AmpR promoter: bla
>Addgene plasmid #195305 | pGMC00021 (aka pRC0432) | addgene full sequence | sequence record 385584 | Addgene NGS Result
GTCGACGGATCGGGAGATCTCCCGATCCCCTATGGTGCACTCTCAGTACAATCTGCTCTGATGCCGCATA
GTTAAGCCAGTATCTGCTCCCTGCTTGTGTGTTGGAGGTCGCTGAGTAGTGCGCGAGCAAAATTTAAGCT
ACAACAAGGCAAGGCTTGACCGACAATTGCATGAAGAATCTGCTTAGGGTTAGGCGTTTTGCGCTGCTTC
GCGATGTACGGGCCAGATATACGCGTTGACATTGATTATTGACTAGTTATTAATAGTAATCAATTACGGG
GTCATTAGTTCATAGCCCATATATGGAGTTCCGCGTTACATAACTTACGGTAAATGGCCCGCCTGGCTGA
CCGCCCAACGACCCCCGCCCATTGACGTCAATAATGACGTATGTTCCCATAGTAACGCCAATAGGGACTT
TCCATTGACGTCAATGGGTGGAGTATTTACGGTAAACTGCCCACTTGGCAGTACATCAAGTGTATCATAT
GCCAAGTACGCCCCCTATTGACGTCAATGACGGTAAATGGCCCGCCTGGCATTATGCCCAGTACATGACC
TTATGGGACTTTCCTACTTGGCAGTACATCTACGTATTAGTCATCGCTATTACCATGGTGATGCGGTTTT
GGCAGTACATCAATGGGCGTGGATAGCGGTTTGACTCACGGGGATTTCCAAGTCTCCACCCCATTGACGT
CAATGGGAGTTTGTTTTGGCACCAAAATCAACGGGACTTTCCAAAATGTCGTAACAACTCCGCCCCATTG
ACGCAAATGGGCGGTAGGCGTGTACGGTGGGAGGTCTATATAAGCAGCGCGTTTTGCCTGTACTGGGTCT
CTCTGGTTAGACCAGATCTGAGCCTGGGAGCTCTCTGGCTAACTAGGGAACCCACTGCTTAAGCCTCAAT
AAAGCTTGCCTTGAGTGCTTCAAGTAGTGTGTGCCCGTCTGTTGTGTGACTCTGGTAACTAGAGATCCCT
CAGACCCTTTTAGTCAGTGTGGAAAATCTCTAGCAGTGGCGCCCGAACAGGGACTTGAAAGCGAAAGGGA
AACCAGAGGAGCTCTCTCGACGCAGGACTCGGCTTGCTGAAGCGCGCACGGCAAGAGGCGAGGGGCGGCG
ACTGGTGAGTACGCCAAAAATTTTGACTAGCGGAGGCTAGAAGGAGAGAGATGGGTGCGAGAGCGTCAGT
ATTAAGCGGGGGAGAATTAGATCGCGATGGGAAAAAATTCGGTTAAGGCCAGGGGGAAAGAAAAAATATA
AATTAAAACATATAGTATGGGCAAGCAGGGAGCTAGAACGATTCGCAGTTAATCCTGGCCTGTTAGAAAC
ATCAGAAGGCTGTAGACAAATACTGGGACAGCTACAACCATCCCTTCAGACAGGATCAGAAGAACTTAGA
TCATTATATAATACAGTAGCAACCCTCTATTGTGTGCATCAAAGGATAGAGATAAAAGACACCAAGGAAG
CTTTAGACAAGATAGAGGAAGAGCAAAACAAAAGTAAGACCACCGCACAGCAAGCGGCCGGCCGCTGATC
TTCAGACCTGGAGGAGGAGATATGAGGGACAATTGGAGAAGTGAATTATATAAATATAAAGTAGTAAAAA
TTGAACCATTAGGAGTAGCACCCACCAAGGCAAAGAGAAGAGTGGTGCAGAGAGAAAAAAGAGCAGTGGG
AATAGGAGCTTTGTTCCTTGGGTTCTTGGGAGCAGCAGGAAGCACTATGGGCGCAGCGTCAATGACGCTG
ACGGTACAGGCCAGACAATTATTGTCTGGTATAGTGCAGCAGCAGAACAATTTGCTGAGGGCTATTGAGG
CGCAACAGCATCTGTTGCAACTCACAGTCTGGGGCATCAAGCAGCTCCAGGCAAGAATCCTGGCTGTGGA
AAGATACCTAAAGGATCAACAGCTCCTGGGGATTTGGGGTTGCTCTGGAAAACTCATTTGCACCACTGCT
GTGCCTTGGAATGCTAGTTGGAGTAATAAATCTCTGGAACAGATTTGGAATCACACGACCTGGATGGAGT
GGGACAGAGAAATTAACAATTACACAAGCTTAATACACTCCTTAATTGAAGAATCGCAAAACCAGCAAGA
AAAGAATGAACAAGAATTATTGGAATTAGATAAATGGGCAAGTTTGTGGAATTGGTTTAACATAACAAAT
TGGCTGTGGTATATAAAATTATTCATAATGATAGTAGGAGGCTTGGTAGGTTTAAGAATAGTTTTTGCTG
TACTTTCTATAGTGAATAGAGTTAGGCAGGGATATTCACCATTATCGTTTCAGACCCACCTCCCAACCCC
GAGGGGACCCGACAGGCCCGAAGGAATAGAAGAAGAAGGTGGAGAGAGAGACAGAGACAGATCCATTCGA
TTAGTGAACGGATCGGCACTGCGTGCGCCAATTCTGCAGACAAATGGCAGTATTCATCCACAATTTTAAA
AGAAAAGGGGGGATTGGGGGGTACAGTGCAGGGGAAAGAATAGTAGACATAATAGCAACAGACATACAAA
CTAAAGAATTACAAAAACAAATTACAAAAATTCAAAATTTTCGGGTTTATTACAGGGACAGCAGAGATCC
AGTTTGGTTAGTACCGGGCCCGCTCTAGTCGAGGTCGACGGTATCGATAAGCTCGCTTCACGAGATTCCA
GCAGGTCGAGGGACCTAATAACTTCGTATAGCATACATTATACGAAGTTATATTAAGGGTTCCAAGCTTA
AAGGCTCCGGTGCCCGTCAGTGGGCAGAGCGCACATCGCCCACAGTCCCCGAGAAGTTGGGGGGAGGGGT
CGGCAATTGAACCGGTGCCTAGAGAAGGTGGCGCGGGGTAAACTGGGAAAGTGATGTCGTGTACTGGCTC
CGCCTTTTTCCCGAGGGTGGGGGAGAACCGTATATAAGTGCAGTAGTCGCCGTGAACGTTCTTTTTCGCA
ACGGGTTTGCCGCCAGAACACAGGATCCTCGAGCCACCATGACCGAGTACAAGCCCACGGTGCGCCTCGC
CACCCGCGACGACGTCCCCAGGGCCGTACGCACCCTCGCCGCCGCGTTCGCCGACTACCCCGCCACGCGC
CACACCGTCGATCCGGACCGCCACATCGAGCGGGTCACCGAGCTGCAAGAACTCTTCCTCACGCGCGTCG
GGCTCGACATCGGCAAGGTGTGGGTCGCGGACGACGGCGCCGCGGTGGCGGTCTGGACCACGCCGGAGAG
CGTCGAAGCGGGGGCGGTGTTCGCCGAGATCGGCCCGCGCATGGCCGAGTTGAGCGGTTCCCGGCTGGCC
GCGCAGCAACAGATGGAAGGCCTCCTGGCGCCGCACCGGCCCAAGGAGCCCGCGTGGTTCCTGGCCACCG
TCGGAGTCTCGCCCGACCACCAGGGCAAGGGTCTGGGCAGCGCCGTCGTGCTCCCCGGAGTGGAGGCGGC
CGAGCGCGCCGGGGTGCCCGCCTTCCTGGAGACCTCCGCGCCCCGCAACCTCCCCTTCTACGAGCGGCTC
GGCTTCACCGTCACCGCCGACGTCGAGGTGCCCGAAGGACCGCGCACCTGGTGCATGACCCGCAAGCCCG
GTGCCTAACTAGAGGTCGCTGATCAGCCTCGACTGTGCCTTCTAGTTGCCAGCCATCTGTTGTTTGCCCC
TCCCCCGTGCCTTCCTTGACCCTGGAAGGTGCCACTCCCACTGTCCTTTCCTAATAAAATGAGGAAATTG
CATCGCATTGTCTGAGTAGGTGTCATTCTATTCTGGGGGGTGGGGTGGGGCAGGACAGCAAGGGGGAGGA
TTGGGAAGAGAATAGCAGGCATGCTGGGGAAAAAGGCCAGCAAAAGGCCAGGAACCGTAAAAAGGCCGCG
TTGCTGCAGTAACGCCATTTTGCAAGGCATGGAAAAATACCAAACCAAGAATAGAGAAGTTCAGATCAAG
GGCGGGTACATGAAAATAGCTAACGTTGGGCCAAACAGGATATCTGCGGTGAGCAGTTTCGGCCCCGGCC
CGGGGCCAAGAACAGATGGTCACCGCAGTTTCGGCCCCGGCCCGAGGCCAAGAACAGATGGTCCCCAGAT
ATGGCCCAACCCTCAGCAGTTTCTTAAGACCCATCAGATGTTTCCAGGCTCCCCCAAGGACCTGAAATGA
CCCTGCGCCTTATTTGAATTAACCAATCAGCCTGCTTCTCGCTTCTGTTCGCGCGCTTCTGCTTCCCGAG
CTCTATAAAAGAGCTCACAACCCCTCACTCGGCGCGCCAGTCCTCCGATTGACTGAGTCGCCCGGATCCC
GCCACCCCTGCAGGTCTAGAGTTTAAACGAATTCGTCGAGGGACCTAATAACTTCGTATAGCATACATTA
TACGAAGTTATACATGTTTAAGGGTTCCGGTTCCACTAGGTACAATTCGATATCAAGCTTATCGATAATC
AACCTCTGGATTACAAAATTTGTGAAAGATTGACTGGTATTCTTAACTATGTTGCTCCTTTTACGCTATG
TGGATACGCTGCTTTAATGCCTTTGTATCATGCTATTGCTTCCCGTATGGCTTTCATTTTCTCCTCCTTG
TATAAATCCTGGTTGCTGTCTCTTTATGAGGAGTTGTGGCCCGTTGTCAGGCAACGTGGCGTGGTGTGCA
CTGTGTTTGCTGACGCAACCCCCACTGGTTGGGGCATTGCCACCACCTGTCAGCTCCTTTCCGGGACTTT
CGCTTTCCCCCTCCCTATTGCCACGGCGGAACTCATCGCCGCCTGCCTTGCCCGCTGCTGGACAGGGGCT
CGGCTGTTGGGCACTGACAATTCCGTGGTGTTGTCGGGGAAATCATCGTCCTTTCCTTGGCTGCTCGCCT
GTGTTGCCACCTGGATTCTGCGCGGGACGTCCTTCTGCTACGTCCCTTCGGCCCTCAATCCAGCGGACCT
TCCTTCCCGCGGCCTGCTGCCGGCTCTGCGGCCTCTTCCGCGTCTTCGCCTTCGCCCTCAGACGAGTCGG
ATCTCCCTTTGGGCCGCCTCCCCGCATCGATACCGTCGACCTCGATCGAGACCTAGAAAAACATGGAGCA
ATCACAAGTAGCAATACAGCAGCTACCAATGCTGATTGTGCCTGGCTAGAAGCACAAGAGGAGGAGGAGG
TGGGTTTTCCAGTCACACCTCAGGTACCTTTAAGACCAATGACTTACAAGGCAGCTGTAGATCTTAGCCA
CTTTTTAAAAGAAAAGGGGGGACTGGAAGGGCTAATTCACTCCCAACGAAGACAAGATATCCTTGATCTG
TGGATCTACCACACACAAGGCTACTTCCCTGATTGGCAGAACTACACACCAGGGCCAGGGATCAGATATC
CACTGACCTTTGGATGGTGCTACAAGCTAGTACCAGTTGAGCAAGAGAAGGTAGAAGAAGCCAATGAAGG
AGAGAACACCCGCTTGTTACACCCTGTGAGCCTGCATGGGATGGATGACCCGGAGAGAGAAGTATTAGAG
TGGAGGTTTGACAGCCGCCTAGCATTTCATCACATGGCCCGAGAGCTGCATCCGGACTGTACTGGGTCTC
TCTGGTTAGACCAGATCTGAGCCTGGGAGCTCTCTGGCTAACTAGGGAACCCACTGCTTAAGCCTCAATA
AAGCTTGCCTTGAGTGCTTCAAGTAGTGTGTGCCCGTCTGTTGTGTGACTCTGGTAACTAGAGATCCCTC
AGACCCTTTTAGTCAGTGTGGAAAATCTCTAGCAGCATGTGAGCAAAAGGCCAGCAAAAGGCCAGGAACC
GTAAAAAGGCCGCGTTGCTGGCGTTTTTCCATAGGCTCCGCCCCCCTGACGAGCATCACAAAAATCGACG
CTCAAGTCAGAGGTGGCGAAACCCGACAGGACTATAAAGATACCAGGCGTTTCCCCCTGGAAGCTCCCTC
GTGCGCTCTCCTGTTCCGACCCTGCCGCTTACCGGATACCTGTCCGCCTTTCTCCCTTCGGGAAGCGTGG
CGCTTTCTCATAGCTCACGCTGTAGGTATCTCAGTTCGGTGTAGGTCGTTCGCTCCAAGCTGGGCTGTGT
GCACGAACCCCCCGTTCAGCCCGACCGCTGCGCCTTATCCGGTAACTATCGTCTTGAGTCCAACCCGGTA
AGACACGACTTATCGCCACTGGCAGCAGCCACTGGTAACAGGATTAGCAGAGCGAGGTATGTAGGCGGTG
CTACAGAGTTCTTGAAGTGGTGGCCTAACTACGGCTACACTAGAAGAACAGTATTTGGTATCTGCGCTCT
GCTGAAGCCAGTTACCTTCGGAAAAAGAGTTGGTAGCTCTTGATCCGGCAAACAAACCACCGCTGGTAGC
GGTGGTTTTTTTGTTTGCAAGCAGCAGATTACGCGCAGAAAAAAAGGATCTCAAGAAGATCCTTTGATCT
TTTCTACGGGGTCTGACGCTCAGTGGAACGAAAACTCACGTTAAGGGATTTTGGTCATGAGATTATCAAA
AAGGATCTTCACCTAGATCCTTTTAAATTAAAAATGAAGTTTTAAATCAATCTAAAGTATATATGAGTAA
ACTTGGTCTGACAGTTACCAATGCTTAATCAGTGAGGCACCTATCTCAGCGATCTGTCTATTTCGTTCAT
CCATAGTTGCCTGACTCCCCGTCGTGTAGATAACTACGATACGGGAGGGCTTACCATCTGGCCCCAGTGC
TGCAATGATACCGCGAGACCCACGCTCACCGGCTCCAGATTTATCAGCAATAAACCAGCCAGCCGGAAGG
GCCGAGCGCAGAAGTGGTCCTGCAACTTTATCCGCCTCCATCCAGTCTATTAATTGTTGCCGGGAAGCTA
GAGTAAGTAGTTCGCCAGTTAATAGTTTGCGCAACGTTGTTGCCATTGCTACAGGCATCGTGGTGTCACG
CTCGTCGTTTGGTATGGCTTCATTCAGCTCCGGTTCCCAACGATCAAGGCGAGTTACATGATCCCCCATG
TTGTGCAAAAAAGCGGTTAGCTCCTTCGGTCCTCCGATCGTTGTCAGAAGTAAGTTGGCCGCAGTGTTAT
CACTCATGGTTATGGCAGCACTGCATAATTCTCTTACTGTCATGCCATCCGTAAGATGCTTTTCTGTGAC
TGGTGAGTACTCAACCAAGTCATTCTGAGAATAGTGTATGCGGCGACCGAGTTGCTCTTGCCCGGCGTCA
ATACGGGATAATACCGCGCCACATAGCAGAACTTTAAAAGTGCTCATCATTGGAAAACGTTCTTCGGGGC
GAAAACTCTCAAGGATCTTACCGCTGTTGAGATCCAGTTCGATGTAACCCACTCGTGCACCCAACTGATC
TTCAGCATCTTTTACTTTCACCAGCGTTTCTGGGTGAGCAAAAACAGGAAGGCAAAATGCCGCAAAAAAG
GGAATAAGGGCGACACGGAAATGTTGAATACTCATACTCTTCCTTTTTCAATATTATTGAAGCATTTATC
AGGGTTATTGTCTCATGAGCGGATACATATTTGAATGTATTTAGAAAAATAAACAAATAGGGGTTCCGCG
CACATTTCCCCGAAAAGTGCCACCTGAC
